>Addgene plasmid #184598 | pCIS.MTRIA-AGT | addgene full sequence | sequence record 364911 | Addgene NGS Result
CGTTACATAACTTACGGTAAATGGCCCGCCTGGCTGACCGCCCAACGACCCCCGCCCATTGACGTCAATA
ATGACGTATGTTCCCATAGTAACGCCAATAGGGACTTTCCATTGACGTCAATGGGTGGAGTATTTACGGT
AAACTGCCCACTTGGCAGTACATCAAGTGTATCATATGCCAAGTACGCCCCCTATTGACGTCAATGACGG
TAAATGGCCCGCCTGGCATTATGCCCAGTACATGACCTTATGGGACTTTCCTACTTGGCAGTACATCTAC
GTATTAGTCATCGCTATTACCATGGTCGAGGTGAGCCCCACGTTCTGCTTCACTCTCCCCATCTCCCCCC
CCTCCCCACCCCCAATTTTGTATTTATTTATTTTTTAATTATTTTGTGCAGCGATGGGGGCGGGGGGGGG
GGGGGSGCGCGCCAGGCGGGGCGGGGCGGGGCGAGGGGCGGGGCGGGGCGAGGCGGAGAGGTGCGGCGGC
AGCCAATCAGAGCGGCGCGCTCCGAAAGTTTCCTTTTATGGCGAGGCGGCGGCGGCGGCGGCCCTATAAA
AAGCGAAGCGCGCGGCGGGCGGGAGTCGCTGCGCGCTGCCTTCGCCCCGTGCCCCGCTCCGCCGCCGCCT
CGCGCCGCCCGCCCCGGCTCTGACTGACCGCGTTACTCCCACAGGTGAGCGGGCGGGACGGCCCTTCTCC
TCCGGGCTGTAATTAGCGCTTGGTTTAATGACGGCTTGTTTCTTTTCTGTGGCTGCGTGAAAGCCTTGAG
GGGCTCCGGGAGGGCCCTTTGTGCGGGGGGAGCGGCTCGGGGGGTGCGTGCGTGTGTGTGTGCGTGGGGA
GCGCCGCGTGCGGCTCCGCGCTGCCCGGCGGCTGTGAGCGCTGCGGGCGCGGCGCGGGGCTTTGTGCGCT
CCGCAGTGTGCGCGAGGGGAGCGCGGCCGGGGGCGGTGCCCCGCGGTGCGGGGGGGGCTGCGAGGGGAAC
AAAGGCTGCGTGCGGGGTGTGTGCGTGGGGGGGTGAGCAGGGGGTGTGGGCGCGTCGGTCGGGCTGCAAC
CCCCCCTGCACCCCCCTCCCCGAGTTGCTGAGCACGGCCCGGCTTCGGGTGCGGGGCTCCGTACGGGGCG
TGGCGCGGGGCTCGCCGTGCCGGGCGGGGGGTGGCGGCAGGTGGGGGTGCCGGGCGGGGCGGGGCCGCCT
CGGGCCGGGGAGGGCTCGGGGGAGGGGCGCGGCGGCCCCCGGAGCGCCGGCGGCTGTCGAGGCGCGGCGA
GCCGCAGCCATTGCCTTTTATGGTAATCGTGCGAGAGGGCGCAGGGACTTCCTTTGTCCCAAATCTGTGC
GGAGCCGAAATCTGGGAGGCGCCGCCGCACCCCCTCTAGCGGGCGCGGGGCGAAGCGGTGCGGCGCCGGC
AGGAAGGAAATGGGCGGGGAGGGCCTTCGTGCGTCGCCGCGCCGCCGTCCCCTTCTCCCTCTCCAGCCTC
GGGGCTGTCCGCGGGGGGACGGCTGCCTTCGGGGGGGACGGGGCAGGGCGGGGTTCGGCTTCTGGCGTGT
GACCGGCGGCTCTAGAGCCTCTGCTAACCATGTTCATGCCTTCTTCTTTTTCCTACAGCTCCTGGGCAAC
GTGCTGGTTATTGTGCTGTCTCATCATTTTGGCAAAGGATTCCTCGAGGTCGACGGTATCGATAAGCTTG
ATATCGAATTCACCATGATGGCAATCCCAACTGACTTCTCTTTTTCTAACTCCACCTCTTCCCCTTTCTA
TGTGAATACCACCACGCCTGCATTTGCAGCAGCTTGCAGAGACTGGTCCCCCATGCCCATGACTACTGCC
ATTCCCATCGTCTATGGTATTATCTCAGTACTAGGAACTATAGCCAACGGCCTGGCGGTGTGTGTGTTGG
CGCACGGCAGCACCTCACGGAGGACAGTGGCTAACACATTCATGTTAAACCTGTGCGTTTCTGACCTGCT
GTTCCTGCTCTCCCTCCCGCTGTGGGCCGTCTACTACTCCCAGAACTACAGCTGGACCTTTGGCCGAATG
GCCTGCAAAATCTGCGGAGCCATCCTGAATCTCAACCTCTATGCATCCATCTTCTTCATCACGTGCATGA
GCATGGACCGCTACTTGGCCATCGTCCATCCTTTCCGCTCCCAGATTGCACGGGACACCAGACGTGCCCA
GTGCACATGCGTAGTGGTGTGGATTCTAGCAAGTGCTTGTTCGGCTCCAAACTTCGCTCTGAGAGAAACT
CACCACCTTCCGGATAGGCGAGTTGACGCATGCGTGGTTTTATACCCCAGTGATGCGTGGTATCTAACCC
TGACCTGGATGAAGATCGGCCTTGCTTTCCTGCTACCACTACTTGCCATCTGTTGTTGCTACTGTGCCAT
TTGCTACAAAATATGGCGAAATTTCAAAGGGAAATTAAACGTCTATATCAAGGCCGACAAGCAGAAGAAC
GGCATCAAGGCGAACTTCCACATCCGCCACAACATCGAGGACGGCGGCGTGCAGCTCGCCTACCACTACC
AGCAGAACACCCCCATCGGCGACGGCCCCGTGCTGCTGCCCGACAACCACTACCTGAGCGTGCAGACCAA
ACTTTCGAAAGACCCCAACGAGAAGCGCGATCACATGGTCCTGCTGGAGTTCGTGACCGCCGCCGGGATC
ACTCTCGGCATGGACGAGCTGTACAAGGGCGGTACCGGAGGGATGATGGTGAGAAAGGGCGAGGAGCTGT
TCACCGGGGTGGTGCCCATCCTGGTCGAGCTGGACGGCGACGTAAACGGCCACAAGTTCAGCGTGTCCGG
CGAGGGTGAGGGCGATGCCACCTACGGCAAGCTGACCCTGAAGTTCATCTGCACCACCGGCAAGCTGCCC
GTGCCCTGGCCCACCCTCGTGACCACCCTGACCTACGGCGTGCAGTGCTTCAGCCGCTACCCCGACCACA
TGAAGCAGCACGACTTCTTCAAGTCCGCCATGCCCGAAGGCTACATCCAGGAGCGCACCATCTTCTTCAA
GGACGACGGCCACTACAAGACCCGCGCCGAGGTGAAGTTCGAGGGCGACACCCTGGTGAACCGCATCGAG
CTGAAGGGCATCGACTTCAAGGAGGACGGCAACATCCTGGGGCACAAGCTGGAGTACAACTCAGTAATCT
CCAAGGCAAAGATACGCACAGTGAAAATGGTAGCGATTGTGGTCCTGGCATTCTTCCTCTGCTGGTTCCC
TTTCCACTGTGTGACTTTCTTGGCAATGATTCACGATCACGGCTGGCTGGACAGCTGCTGGGTAACCTGG
ACCATCCAAAACCTCACACCCCTAACCCTTTGCCTTGGCTTCTCCAACTCAGCAATCAACCCTGTGCTTT
ACTGCTTTATCGGGAACCATTTCAGGGGCCGCCTGGGAGGCCTCTGTAAAGGCCTGTGTGCTTGTGTGAA
GGCCCGAAGAGAGGAACACAGCCAGAAGAGGAGCTCATTCAGCACCAGGCTGAGCTCCTTCTCTCGAAAA
CTCAGTGATCTTAAAGATCTGGCTATTGTGGAGACTTCTAATCCCTCGTAGGGATCCACTAGTTCTAGAG
CGGCCGCTTCACTCCTCAGGTGCAGGCTGCCTATCAGAAGGTGGTGGCTGGTGTGGCCAATGCCCTGGCT
CACAAATACCACTGAGATCTTTTTCCCTCTGCCAAAAATTATGGGGACATCATGAAGCCCCTTGAGCATC
TGACTTCTGGCTAATAAAGGAAATTTATTTTCATTGCAATAGTGTGTTGGAATTTTTTGTGTCTCTCACT
CGGAAGGACATATGGGAGGGCAAATCATTTAAAACATCAGAATGAGTATTTGGTTTAGAGTTTGGCAACA
TATGCCCATATGCTGGCTGCCATGAACAAAGGTTGGCTATAAAGAGGTCATCAGTATATGAAACAGCCCC
CTGCTGTCCATTCCTTATTCCATAGAAAAGCCTTGACTTGAGGTTAGATTTTTTTTATATTTTGTTTTGT
GTTATTTTTTTCTTTAACATCCCTAAAATTTTCCTTACATGTTTTACTAGCCAGATTTTTCCTCCTCTCC
TGACTACTCCCAGTCATAGCTGTCCCTCTTCTCTTATGAAGATCCCTCGACCTGGAGCTCCAGCTTTTGT
TCCCTTTAGTGAGGGTTAATTTCGAGCTTGGCGTAATCATGGTCATAGCTGTTTCCTGTGTGAAATTGTT
ATCCGCTCACAATTCCACACAACATACGAGCCGGAAGCATAAAGTGTAAAGCCTGGGGTGCCTAATGAGT
GAGCTAACTCACATTAATTGCGTTGCGCTCACTGCCCGCTTTCCAGTCGGGAAACCTGTCGTGCCAGCTG
CATTAATGAATCGGCCAACGCGCGGGGAGAGGCGGTTTGCGTATTGGGCGCTCTTCCGCTTCCTCGCTCA
CTGACTCGCTGCGCTCGGTCGTTCGGCTGCGGCGAGCGGTATCAGCTCACTCAAAGGCGGTAATACGGTT
ATCCACAGAATCAGGGGATAACGCAGGAAAGAACATGTGAGCAAAAGGCCAGCAAAAGGCCAGGAACCGT
AAAAAGGCCGCGTTGCTGGCGTTTTTCCATAGGCTCCGCCCCCCTGACGAGCATCACAAAAATCGACGCT
CAAGTCAGAGGTGGCGAAACCCGACAGGACTATAAAGATACCAGGCGTTTCCCCCTGGAAGCTCCCTCGT
GCGCTCTCCTGTTCCGACCCTGCCGCTTACCGGATACCTGTCCGCCTTTCTCCCTTCGGGAAGCGTGGCG
CTTTCTCATAGCTCACGCTGTAGGTATCTCAGTTCGGTGTAGGTCGTTCGCTCCAAGCTGGGCTGTGTGC
ACGAACCCCCCGTTCAGCCCGACCGCTGCGCCTTATCCGGTAACTATCGTCTTGAGTCCAACCCGGTAAG
ACACGACTTATCGCCACTGGCAGCAGCCACTGGTAACAGGATTAGCAGAGCGAGGTATGTAGGCGGTGCT
ACAGAGTTCTTGAAGTGGTGGCCTAACTACGGCTACACTAGAAGAACAGTATTTGGTATCTGCGCTCTGC
TGAAGCCAGTTACCTTCGGAAAAAGAGTTGGTAGCTCTTGATCCGGCAAACAAACCACCGCTGGTAGCGG
TGGTTTTTTTGTTTGCAAGCAGCAGATTACGCGCAGAAAAAAAGGATCTCAAGAAGATCCTTTGATCTTT
TCTACGGGGTCTGACGCTCAGTGGAACGAAAACTCACGTTAAGGGATTTTGGTCATGAGATTATCAAAAA
GGATCTTCACCTAGATCCTTTTAAATTAAAAATGAAGTTTTAAATCAATCTAAAGTATATATGAGTAAAC
TTGGTCTGACAGTTACCAATGCTTAATCAGTGAGGCACCTATCTCAGCGATCTGTCTATTTCGTTCATCC
ATAGTTGCCTGACTCCCCGTCGTGTAGATAACTACGATACGGGAGGGCTTACCATCTGGCCCCAGTGCTG
CAATGATACCGCGAGACCCACGCTCACCGGCTCCAGATTTATCAGCAATAAACCAGCCAGCCGGAAGGGC
CGAGCGCAGAAGTGGTCCTGCAACTTTATCCGCCTCCATCCAGTCTATTAATTGTTGCCGGGAAGCTAGA
GTAAGTAGTTCGCCAGTTAATAGTTTGCGCAACGTTGTTGCCATTGCTACAGGCATCGTGGTGTCACGCT
CGTCGTTTGGTATGGCTTCATTCAGCTCCGGTTCCCAACGATCAAGGCGAGTTACATGATCCCCCATGTT
GTGCAAAAAAGCGGTTAGCTCCTTCGGTCCTCCGATCGTTGTCAGAAGTAAGTTGGCCGCAGTGTTATCA
CTCATGGTTATGGCAGCACTGCATAATTCTCTTACTGTCATGCCATCCGTAAGATGCTTTTCTGTGACTG
GTGAGTACTCAACCAAGTCATTCTGAGAATAGTGTATGCGGCGACCGAGTTGCTCTTGCCCGGCGTCAAT
ACGGGATAATACCGCGCCACATAGCAGAACTTTAAAAGTGCTCATCATTGGAAAACGTTCTTCGGGGCGA
AAACTCTCAAGGATCTTACCGCTGTTGAGATCCAGTTCGATGTAACCCACTCGTGCACCCAACTGATCTT
CAGCATCTTTTACTTTCACCAGCGTTTCTGGGTGAGCAAAAACAGGAAGGCAAAATGCCGCAAAAAAGGG
AATAAGGGCGACACGGAAATGTTGAATACTCATACTCTTCCTTTTTCAATATTATTGAAGCATTTATCAG
GGTTATTGTCTCATGAGCGGATACATATTTGAATGTATTTAGAAAAATAAACAAATAGGGGTTCCGCGCA
CATTTCCCCGAAAAGTGCCACCTG
[124 nt withheld, positions 6325-6448]
C
[91 nt withheld, positions 6450-6540]
A
[49 nt withheld, positions 6542-6590]
CCTTTGACGTTGGAGTCCACGTTCTTT
[37 nt withheld, positions 6618-6654]
ACCCTATCTCGGTCTATTCTTTTGATTTATAAGGGATTTTGCCGATTTCGGCCTATTGGTTAAAAAATGA
GCTGATTTAACAAAAATTTAACGCGAATTTTAACAAAATATTAACGCTTACAATTTCCATTCGCCATTCA
GGCTGCGCAACTGTTGGGAAGGGCGATCGGTGCGGGCCTCTTCGCTATTACGCCAGCTGGCGAAAGGGGG
ATGTGCTGCAAGGCGATTAAGTTGGGTAACGCCAGGGTTTTCCCAGTCACGACGTTGTAAAACGACGGCC
AGTGAATTGTAATACGACTCACTATAGGGCGAATTGGGTACCTAGTAATCAATTACGGGGTCATTAGTTC
ATAGCCCATATATGGAGTTCCG
Features (pLannotate 1.2.2; 20 found; start..end, strand, type, name):
      1..304     +  enhancer       CMV enhancer: human cytomegalovirus immediate early enhancer
    306..581     +  promoter       chicken β-actin promoter: No description available
    582..1598    +  intron         chimeric intron: chimera between introns from chicken β-actin and rabbit β-globin
   1652..1691    -  misc_feature   MCS (fragment): pBluescript multiple cloning site
   2418..3140    +  CDS            cEGFP: cEGFP is a basic (constitutively fluorescent) green fluorescent protein published in 2008, derived from Aequorea victoria.
   3551..3577    -  misc_feature   MCS (fragment): pBluescript multiple cloning site
   3578..3652    +  CDS            HBB (fragment): HBB_PONPY - Experimental evidence at transcript level: Swiss-Prot protein existence level 2. Involved in oxygen transport from the lung to the various peripheral tissues. From Pongo pygmaeus (Bornean orangutan).
   3723..3778    +  polyA_signal   β-globin poly(A) signal: rabbit β-globin polyadenylation signal (Gil and Proudfoot, 1987)
   4133..4151    -  promoter       T3 promoter: promoter for bacteriophage T3 RNA polymerase
   4196..4212    -  protein_bind   lac operator: The lac repressor binds to the lac operator to inhibit transcription in E. coli. This inhibition can be relieved by adding lactose or isopropyl-β-D-thiogalactopyranoside (IPTG). lac repressor encoded by lacI
   4220..4250    -  promoter       lac promoter: promoter for the E. coli lac operon
   4265..4286    -  protein_bind   CAP binding site: CAP binding activates transcription in the presence of cAMP. E. coli catabolite activator protein
   4299..4391    -  CDS            lacI (fragment): lac repressor; lacI; The lac repressor binds to the lac operator to inhibit transcription in E. coli. This inhibition can be relieved by adding lactose or isopropyl-β-D-thiogalactopyranoside (IPTG).
   4574..5162    -  rep_origin     ori: high-copy-number ColE1/pMB1/pBR322/pUC origin of replication
   5333..6193    -  CDS            AmpR: β-lactamase; bla; confers resistance to ampicillin, carbenicillin, and related antibiotics
   6194..6298    -  promoter       AmpR promoter: bla
   6325..6753    +  rep_origin     f1 ori (sequence partly withheld): f1 bacteriophage origin of replication; arrow indicates direction of (+) strand synthesis
   6784..6941    -  CDS            lacZα (fragment): LacZα fragment of β-galactosidase; lacZ fragment
   6944..6962    +  promoter       T7 promoter: promoter for bacteriophage T7 RNA polymerase
   6977..7026    +  enhancer       CMV enhancer (fragment): human cytomegalovirus immediate early enhancer
