[The description below was written by a language model from this plasmid's Addgene catalogue record and pLannotate feature annotations shown in this document.]
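Description:
pCIS.MTRIA-AGT is a 7,026-nt mammalian expression plasmid built on the pCIS backbone and designed to express a genetically encoded fluorescent sensor for angiotensin II in mammalian cells. It is maintained in E. coli as a high-copy plasmid through a ColE1/pUC-type origin, with selection by ampicillin via the β-lactamase gene and its own promoter. An f1 phage origin, T7 and T3 promoters, and remnants of the lac promoter/operator, lacI and lacZα are also annotated. These, along with the pBluescript polylinker fragments, point to a pBluescript-derived bacterial portion and play no role in sensor expression.

The payload is a synthetic 1,857-bp insert, MTRIA-AGT (also called the AGT biosensor), cloned between EcoRI and BamHI sites. It is driven by the CAG promoter, annotated here as its three components: the CMV immediate-early enhancer, the chicken β-actin promoter and a chimeric β-actin/β-globin intron, which together give strong constitutive expression in many mammalian cell types. Transcripts terminate at a rabbit β-globin polyadenylation signal, and the short adjacent hit labelled HBB most likely reflects β-globin sequence flanking that signal. Within the insert, the only annotated element is a green fluorescent protein coding segment of Aequorea victoria origin (called cEGFP), located in the middle of the open reading frame with unannotated sequence on both sides. This suggests a fluorescent module embedded in a ligand-binding scaffold, but the record does not state the identity of that scaffold. The plasmid comes from work on fluorescent sensors for real-time measurement of extracellular peptide dynamics, and it is suited to transfecting cultured mammalian cells to report angiotensin II optically.
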