Addgene plasmid #184598: pCIS.MTRIA-AGT
Purpose: For expression of a fluorescent sensor for angiotensin II in mammalian cells
Depositing lab: Hiroshi Hibino & Daisuke Ino. Depositing organization: The University of Osaka. Publication: A fluorescent sensor for real-time measurement of extracellular oxytocin dynamics in the brain. Ino D, Tanaka Y, Hibino H, Nishiyama M. Nat Methods. 2022 Sep 22. pii: 10.1038/s41592-022-01597-x. doi: 10.1038/s41592-022-01597-x. PubMed 36138174.
Backbone
  Vector backbone: pCIS
  Vector type: Mammalian Expression
Growth in bacteria
  Bacterial resistance: Ampicillin, 100 μg/mL
  Growth temperature: 37°C
  Growth strain: DH5alpha
  Copy number: High Copy
Gene/Insert
  Gene/Insert name: MTRIA-AGT (alt name: AGT biosensor)
  Species: Synthetic
  Insert size (bp): 1857
  Promoter: CAG promoter
  Cloning method: Restriction Enzyme; 5′ cloning site EcoRI (unknown if destroyed); 3′ cloning site BamHI (unknown if destroyed)
Terms and licenses: Academic/Nonprofit Terms; Industry Terms: Not Available to Industry
Depositor comments: Please visit https://doi.org/10.1101/2021.07.30.454450 for bioRxiv preprint.
How to cite: pCIS.MTRIA-AGT was a gift from Hiroshi Hibino & Daisuke Ino (Addgene plasmid # 184598 ; http://n2t.net/addgene:184598 ; RRID:Addgene_184598)
